>Addgene plasmid #109906 | pHH0103_ESR1_Hormone-recep | addgene full sequence | sequence record 215050 | Addgene NGS Result
TTGACAATTAATCATCGGCTCGTATAATGTGTGGAATTGTGAGCGGATAACAATTTCACACAGGAAACAG
CCAGTCCGTTTAGGTGTTTTCACGAGCACTTCACCAACAAGGACCATAGATTATGAAAATCGAAGAACAC
CATCACCATCACCATTCCAGCGGTAAGCTTATGTCCCCTATACTAGGTTATTGGAAAATTAAGGGCCTTG
TGCAACCCACTCGACTTCTTTTGGAATATCTTGAAGAAAAATATGAAGAGCATTTGTATGAGCGCGATGA
AGGTGATAAATGGCGAAACAAAAAGTTTGAATTGGGTTTGGAGTTTCCCAATCTTCCTTATTATATTGAT
GGTGATGTTAAATTAACACAGTCTATGGCCATCATACGTTATATAGCTGACAAGCACAACATGTTGGGTG
GTTGTCCAAAAGAGCGTGCAGAGATTTCAATGCTTGAAGGAGCGGTTTTGGATATTAGATACGGTGTTTC
GAGAATTGCATATAGTAAAGACTTTGAAACTCTCAAAGTTGATTTTCTTAGCAAGCTACCTGAAATGCTG
AAAATGTTCGAAGATCGTTTATGTCATAAAACATATTTAAATGGTGATCATGTAACCCATCCTGACTTCA
TGTTGTATGACGCTCTTGATGTTGTTTTATACATGGACCCAATGTGCCTGGATGCGTTCCCAAAATTAGT
TTGTTTTAAAAAACGTATTGAAGCTATCCCACAAATTGATAAGTACTTGAAATCCAGCAAGTATATAGCA
TGGCCTTTGCAGGGCTGGCAAGCCACGTTTGGTGGTGGCGACCATCCTCCAAAATCGGATCTGGAAGTTC
TGTTCCAGGGGCCCCTGTCCAGCGGTCTGGTTCCGCGTGGTTCCGGTACCGCGGCCCAGCCGGCCTCAAA
GAAGAATAGCCTGGCACTGAGCCTGACCGCCGACCAAATGGTGTCTGCACTGCTGGACGCCGAACCGCCG
ATCCTGTACTCGGAATATGATCCGACCCGTCCGTTCTCAGAAGCATCGATGATGGGCCTGCTGACGAACC
TGGCTGACCGTGAACTGGTGCATATGATTAATTGGGCGAAACGCGTCCCGGGTTTTGTGGATCTGACCCT
GCATGACCAGGTCCACCTGCTGGAATGCGCCTGGCTGGAAATTCTGATGATCGGCCTGGTTTGGCGTAGC
ATGGAACACCCGGGTAAACTGCTGTTCGCACCGAACCTGCTGCTGGATCGCAATCAGGGCAAGTGCGTTG
AGGGTATGGTCGAAATTTTTGACATGCTGCTGGCTACGAGCTCTCGTTTCCGCATGATGAACCTGCAGGG
CGAAGAATTTGTGTGTCTGAAAAGCATTATCCTGCTGAATTCTGGTGTTTACACCTTTCTGAGTTCCACG
CTGAAAAGCCTGGAAGAAAAGGATCATATCCACCGTGTTCTGGATAAAATTACCGACACGCTGATCCATC
TGATGGCGAAGGCCGGCCTGACCCTGCAGCAACAGCACCAACGTCTGGCACAGCTGCTGCTGATTCTGAG
TCATATCCGCCACATGTCCAACAAGGGTATGGAACATCTGTACTCTATGAAGTGTAAGAACGTGGTTCCG
CTGTACGATCTGCTGCTGGAAATGCTGGACGCCCACCGCGCGGCCGCATA
[142 nt withheld, positions 1661-1802]
C
[98 nt withheld, positions 1804-1901]
AGTTTGTACTGGTGACGAAACTCAGTGTCTAGCTAGAGTGGC
[149 nt withheld, positions 1944-2092]
T
[41 nt withheld, positions 2094-2134]
T
[62 nt withheld, positions 2136-2197]
A
[35 nt withheld, positions 2199-2233]
CCTCCCTCAATCGGTTGAATGTCGCCCTTTTGTCTTTGGCGCTGGTAAACCATATGAA
[86 nt withheld, positions 2292-2377]
T
[54 nt withheld, positions 2379-2432]
CTAGCGCCGCCCTATACCTTGTCTGCCTCCCCGCGTTGCGTCGCGGTGCATGGAGCCGGGCCACCTCGAC
CTGAATGGAAGCCGGCGGCACCTCGCTAACGGATTCACCACTCCAAGAATTGGAGCCAATCAATTCTTGC
GGAGAACTGTGAATGCGCAAACCAACCCTTGGCAGAACATATCCATCGCGTCCGCCATCTCCAGCAGCCG
CACGCGGCGCATCTCGGGCAGCGTTGGGTCCTGGCCACGGGTGCGCATGATCGTGCTCCTGTCGTTGAGG
ACCCGGCTAGGCTGGCGGGGTTGCCTTACTGGTTAGCAGAATGAATCACCGATACGCGAGCGAACGTGAA
GCGACTGCTGCTGCAAAACGTCTGCGACCTGAGCAACAACATGAATGGTCTTCGGTTTCCGTGTTTCGTA
AAGTCTGGAAACGCGGAAGTCAGCGCCCTGCACCATTATGTTCCGGATCTGCATCGCAGGATGCTGCTGG
CTACCCTGTGGAACACCTACATCTGTATTAACGAAGCGCTGGCATTGACCCTGAGTGATTTTTCTCTGGT
CCCGCCGCATCCATACCGCCAGTTGTTTACCCTCACAACGTTCCAGTAACCGGGCATGTTCATCATCAGT
AACCCGTATCGTGAGCATCCTCTCTCGTTTCATCGGTATCATTACCCCCATGAACAGAAATCCCCCTTAC
ACGGAGGCATCAGTGACCAAACAGGAAAAAACCGCCCTTAACATGGCCCGCTTTATCAGAAGCCAGACAT
TAACGCTTCTGGAGAAACTCAACGAGCTGGACGCGGATGAACAGGCAGACATCTGTGAATCGCTTCACGA
CCACGCTGATGAGCTTTACCGCAGGATCCGCGAAATTGTAAGCGTTAATATTTTGTTAAAATTCGCGTTA
AATTTTTGTTAAATCAGCTCATTTTTTAACCAATAGGCCGAAATCGGCAAAATCCCTTATAAATCAAAAG
AATAGACCGAGATAGGGT
[37 nt withheld, positions 3431-3467]
AAAGAACGTGGACTCCAACGTCAAAGG
[49 nt withheld, positions 3495-3543]
T
[91 nt withheld, positions 3545-3635]
G
[124 nt withheld, positions 3637-3760]
CGCGGATCCTGCCTCGCGCGTTTCGGTGATGACGGTGAAAACCTCTGACACATGCAGCTCCCGGAGACGG
TCACAGCTTGTCTGTAAGCGGATGCCGGGAGCAGACAAGCCCGTCAGGGCGCGTCAGCGGGTGTTGGCGG
GTGTCGGGGCGCAGCCATGACCCAGTCACGTAGCGATAGCGGAGTGTATACTGGCTTAACTATGCGGCAT
CAGAGCAGATTGTACTGAGAGTGCACCATATGCGGTGTGAAATACCGCACAGATGCGTAAGGAGAAAATA
CCGCATCAGGCGCTCTTCCGCTTCCTCGCTCACTGACTCGCTGCGCTCGGTCGTTCGGCTGCGGCGAGCG
GTATCAGCTCACTCAAAGGCGGTAATACGGTTATCCACAGAATCAGGGGATAACGCAGGAAAGAACATGT
GAGCAAAAGGCCAGCAAAAGGCCAGGAACCGTAAAAAGGCCGCGTTGCTGGCGTTTTTCCATAGGCTCCG
CCCCCCTGACGAGCATCACAAAAATCGACGCTCAAGTCAGAGGTGGCGAAACCCGACAGGACTATAAAGA
TACCAGGGTTTCCCCCTGGAAGCTCCCTCGTGCGCTCTCCTGTTCCGACCCTGCCGCTTACCGGATACCT
GTCCGCCTTTCTCCCTTCGGGAAGCGTGGCGCTTTCTCATAGCTCACGCTGTAGGTATCTCAGTTCGGTG
TAGGTCGTTCGCTCCAAGCTGGGCTGTGTGCACGAACCCCCCGTTCAGCCCGACCGCTGCGCCTTATCCG
GTAACTATCGTCTTGAGTCCAACCCGGTAAGACACGACTTATCGCCACTGGCAGCAGCCACTGGTAACAG
GATTAGCAGAGCGAGGTATGTAGGCGGTGCTACAGAGTTCTTGAAGTGGTGGCCTAACTACGGCTACACT
AGAAGGACAGTATTTGGTATCTGCGCTCTGCTGAAGCCAGTTACCTTCGGAAAAAGAGTTGGTAGCTCTT
GATCCGGCAAACAAACCACCGCTGGTAGCGGTGGTTTTTTTGTTTGCAAGCAGCAGATTACGCGCAGAAA
AAAAGGATCTCAAGAAGATCCTTTGATCTTTTCTACGGGGTCTGACGCTCAGTGGAACGAAAACTCACGT
TAAGGGATTTTGGTCATGAGATTATCAAAAAGGATCTTCACCTAGATCCTTTTAAATTAAAAATGAAGTT
TTAAATCAATCTAAAGTATATATGAGTAAACTTGGTCTGACAGTTACCAATGCTTAATCAGTGAGGCACC
TATCTCAGCGATCTGTCTATTTCGTTCATCCATAGTTGCCTGACTCCCCGTCGTGTAGATAACTACGATA
CGGGAGGGCTTACCATCTGGCCCCAGTGCTGCAATGATACCGCGAGACCCACGCTCACCGGCTCCAGATT
TATCAGCAATAAACCAGCCAGCCGGAAGGGCCGAGCGCAGAAGTGGTCCTGCAACTTTATCCGCCTCCAT
CCAGTCTATTAATTGTTGCCGGGAAGCTAGAGTAAGTAGTTCGCCAGTTAATAGTTTGCGCAACGTTGTT
GCCATTGCTGCAGGCATCGTGGTGTCACGCTCGTCGTTTGGTATGGCTTCATTCAGCTCCGGTTCCCAAC
GATCAAGGCGAGTTACATGATCCCCCATGTTGTGCAAAAAAGCGGTTAGCTCCTTCGGTCCTCCGATCGT
TGTCAGAAGTAAGTTGGCCGCAGTGTTATCACTCATGGTTATGGCAGCACTGCATAATTCTCTTACTGTC
ATGCCATCCGTAAGATGCTTTTCTGTGACTGGTGAGTACTCAACCAAGTCATTCTGAGAATAGTGTATGC
GGCGACCGAGTTGCTCTTGCCCGGCGTCAACACGGGATAATACCGCGCCACATAGCAGAACTTTAAAAGT
GCTCATCATTGGAAAACGTTCTTCGGGGCGAAAACTCTCAAGGATCTTACCGCTGTTGAGATCCAGTTCG
ATGTAACCCACTCGTGCACCCAACTGATCTTCAGCATCTTTTACTTTCACCAGCGTTTCTGGGTGAGCAA
AAACAGGAAGGCAAAATGCCGCAAAAAAGGGAATAAGGGCGACACGGAAATGTTGAATACTCATACTCTT
CCTTTTTCAATATTATTGAAGCATTTATCAGGGTTATTGTCTCATGAGCGGATACATATTTGAATGTATT
TAGAAAAATAAACAAATAGGGGTTCCGCGCACATTTCCCCGAAAAGTGCCACCTGACGTCTAAGAAACCA
TTATTATCATGACATTAACCTATAAAAATAGGCGTATCACGAGGCCCTTTCGTCTTCAAGAATTCCCGAC
ACCATCGAATGGTGCAAAACCTTTCGCGGTATGGCATGATAGCGCCCGGAAGAGAGTCAATTCAGGGTGG
TGAATGTGAAACCAGTAACGTTATACGATGTCGCAGAGTATGCCGGTGTCTCTTATCAGACCGTTTCCCG
CGTGGTGAACCAGGCCAGCCACGTTTCTGCGAAAACGCGGGAAAAAGTGGAAGCGGCGATGGCGGAGCTG
AATTACATTCCCAACCGCGTGGCACAACAACTGGCGGGCAAACAGTCGTTGCTGATTGGCGTTGCCACCT
CCAGTCTGGCCCTGCACGCGCCGTCGCAAATTGTCGCGGCGATTAAATCTCGCGCCGATCAACTGGGTGC
CAGCGTGGTGGTGTCGATGGTAGAACGAAGCGGCGTCGAAGCCTGTAAAGCGGCGGTGCACAATCTTCTC
GCGCAACGCGTCAGTGGGCTGATCATTAACTATCCGCTGGATGACCAGGATGCCATTGCTGTGGAAGCTG
CCTGCACTAATGTTCCGGCGTTATTTCTTGATGTCTCTGACCAGACACCCATCAACAGTATTATTTTCTC
CCATGAAGACGGTACGCGACTGGGCGTGGAGCATCTGGTCGCATTGGGTCACCAGCAAATCGCGCTGTTA
GCGGGCCCATTAAGTTCTGTCTCGGCGCGTCTGCGTCTGGCTGGCTGGCATAAATATCTCACTCGCAATC
AAATTCAGCCGATAGCGGAACGGGAAGGCGACTGGAGTGCCATGTCCGGTTTTCAACAAACCATGCAAAT
GCTGAATGAGGGCATCGTTCCCACTGCGATGCTGGTTGCCAACGATCAGATGGCGCTGGGCGCAATGCGC
GCCATTACCGAGTCCGGGCTGCGCGTTGGTGCGGATATCTCGGTAGTGGGATACGACGATACCGAAGACA
GCTCATGTTATATCCCGCCGTTAACCACCATCAAACAGGATTTTCGCCTGCTGGGGCAAACCAGCGTGGA
CCGCTTGCTGCAACTCTCTCAGGGCCAGGCGGTGAAGGGCAATCAGCTGTTGCCCGTCTCACTGGTGAAA
AGAAAAACCACCCTGGCGCCCAATACGCAAACCGCCTCTCCCCGCGCGTTGGCCGATTCATTAATGCAGC
TGGCACGACAGGTTTCCCGACTGGAAAGCGGGCAGTGAGCGCAACGCAATTAATGTAAGTTAGCTCACTC
ATTAGGCACAATTCTCATGTTTGACAGCTTATCATCGACTGCACGGTGCACCAATGCTTCTGGCGTCAGG
CAGCCATCGGAAGCTGTGGTATGGCTGTGCAGGTCGTAAATCACTGCATAATTCGTGTCGCTCAAGGCGC
ACTCCCGTTCTGGATAATGTTTTTTGCGCCGACATCATAACGGTTCTGGCAAATATTCTGAAATGAGCTG
Features (pLannotate 1.2.2; 21 found; start..end, strand, type, name):
      1..29      +  promoter       tac promoter: strong E. coli promoter; hybrid between the trp and lac UV5 promoters
     37..53      +  protein_bind   lac operator: The lac repressor binds to the lac operator to inhibit transcription in E. coli. This inhibition can be relieved by adding lactose or isopropyl-β-D-thiogalactopyranoside (IPTG). lac repressor encoded by lacI
    138..155     +  CDS            6xHis: 6xHis affinity tag
    171..824     +  CDS            GST26_SCHJA: Experimental evidence at protein level: Swiss-Prot protein existence level 1. GST isoenzymes appear to play a central role in the parasite detoxification system. Other functions are also suspected including a role in increasing the solubility of haematin in the parasite gut. From Schistosoma japonicum (Blood fluke).
    906..1658    +  CDS            ESR1 (fragment): ESR1_HUMAN - Also known as ESR, NR3A1. Experimental evidence at protein level: Swiss-Prot protein existence level 1. [Isoform 3]: Involved in activation of NOS3 and endothelial nitric oxide production (PubMed:21937726). Isoforms lacking one or several functional domains are thought to modulate transcriptional activity by competitive ligand or DNA binding and/or heterodimerization with the full-length receptor (PubMed:10970861). Binds to ERE and inhibits isoform 1 (PubMed:10970861). From Homo sapiens (Human).
   1665..1712    +  terminator     fd terminator (sequence withheld): central terminator from bacteriophage fd (Otsuka and Kunisawa, 1982)
   1717..1929    +  CDS            M13 gene III (fragment) (sequence partly withheld): pIII; III; minor coat protein
   1944..2414    +  CDS            M13 gene III (fragment) (sequence partly withheld): pIII; III; minor coat protein
   2436..2506    +  CDS            TcR (fragment): tetracycline efflux protein; tet; confers resistance to tetracycline
   2748..3128    -  CDS            YPB1_ECOLX: Protein predicted: Swiss-Prot protein existence level 4. From Escherichia coli.
   3145..3296    +  CDS            rop (fragment): Rop protein, which maintains plasmids at low copy number; rop
   3332..3760    -  rep_origin     f1 ori (sequence partly withheld): f1 bacteriophage origin of replication; arrow indicates direction of (+) strand synthesis
   3769..3808    +  CDS            rop (fragment): Rop protein, which maintains plasmids at low copy number; rop
   3910..4050    +  misc_feature   bom: basis of mobility region from pBR322
   4236..4823    -  rep_origin     ori: high-copy-number ColE1/pMB1/pBR322/pUC origin of replication
   4994..5854    -  CDS            AmpR: β-lactamase; bla; confers resistance to ampicillin, carbenicillin, and related antibiotics
   5855..5959    -  promoter       AmpR promoter: bla
   6068..6145    +  promoter       lacIq promoter: lacI (mutant); In the lacIq allele, a single base change in the promoter boosts expression of the lacI gene about 10-fold.
   6146..7228    +  CDS            lacI: lac repressor; lacI; The lac repressor binds to the lac operator to inhibit transcription in E. coli. This inhibition can be relieved by adding lactose or isopropyl-β-D-thiogalactopyranoside (IPTG).
   7241..7262    +  protein_bind   CAP binding site: CAP binding activates transcription in the presence of cAMP. E. coli catabolite activator protein
   7281..7298    +  promoter       tet promoter (fragment): E. coli promoter for tetracycline efflux protein gene
