[The description below was written by a language model from this plasmid's Addgene catalogue record and pLannotate feature annotations shown in this document.]
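Description:
pHH0103_ESR1_Hormone-recep is a 7,470 nt bacterial expression plasmid built on the pHH0103 backbone for producing and purifying the hormone-receptor (ligand-binding) domain of human estrogen receptor alpha (ESR1) in E. coli. It replicates from a ColE1/pMB1-type origin and is selected with ampicillin through the β-lactamase gene and its native promoter. The catalogue lists it as low copy. The feature table shows pBR322-derived remnants, including the bom region, a tetracycline-resistance fragment and a rop gene split in two by an inserted f1 phage origin. The f1 origin would allow single-stranded DNA production with helper phage.

Expression is driven by the strong hybrid tac promoter followed by a lac operator. The plasmid also carries lacI under the lacIq promoter, so transcription is repressed until it is induced with IPTG. The open reading frame begins with a 6xHis tag, continues into Schistosoma japonicum glutathione S-transferase, and then into an ESR1 fragment of about 750 bp that was cloned between SfiI and NotI sites. The product is therefore an N-terminally His- and GST-tagged domain that can be purified by nickel or glutathione affinity. An fd phage terminator lies immediately after the insert. Downstream of it are two fragments of M13 gene III, which suggest descent from a phage-display phagemid, although the record does not indicate that they form part of the expressed protein.

The stated purpose is protein expression and purification. The associated publication is a large-scale survey of high-affinity ligands for peptide recognition modules, which suggests the purified domain served as a target for peptide ligand selection.
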