Addgene plasmid #109906: pHH0103_ESR1_Hormone-recep
Purpose: Protein expression and purification of ESR1_Hormone-recep
Depositing lab: Sachdev Sidhu. Depositing organization: University of Toronto. Publication: Large-scale survey and database of high affinity ligands for peptide recognition modules. Teyra J, Kelil A, Jain S, Helmy M, Jajodia R, Hooda Y, Gu J, D'Cruz AA, Nicholson SE, Min J, Sudol M, Kim PM, Bader GD, Sidhu SS. Mol Syst Biol. 2020 Dec;16(12):e9310. doi: 10.15252/msb.20199310. PubMed 33438817.
Backbone
  Vector backbone: pHH0103
  Vector type: Bacterial Expression
Growth in bacteria
  Bacterial resistance: Ampicillin, 100 μg/mL
  Growth temperature: 37°C
  Growth strain: DH5alpha
  Copy number: Low Copy
Gene/Insert
  Gene/Insert name: ESR1_Hormone-recep
  Species: H. sapiens (human)
  Entrez Gene: ESR1 (a.k.a. ER, ESR, ESRA, ESTRR, Era, NR3A1)
  Cloning method: Restriction Enzyme; 5′ cloning site Sfi1 (unknown if destroyed); 3′ cloning site Not1 (unknown if destroyed)
Terms and licenses: Academic/Nonprofit Terms; Industry Terms: Not Available to Industry
How to cite: pHH0103_ESR1_Hormone-recep was a gift from Sachdev Sidhu (Addgene plasmid # 109906 ; http://n2t.net/addgene:109906 ; RRID:Addgene_109906)
