>Addgene plasmid #109906 | pHH0103_ESR1_Hormone-recep | depositor partial sequence | sequence record 206858 | pHH0103_ESR1_Hormone-recep sequence 765 bps
GGCCCAGCCGGCCTCAAAGAAGAATAGCCTGGCACTGAGCCTGACCGCCGACCAAATGGTGTCTGCACTG
CTGGACGCCGAACCGCCGATCCTGTACTCGGAATATGATCCGACCCGTCCGTTCTCAGAAGCATCGATGA
TGGGCCTGCTGACGAACCTGGCTGACCGTGAACTGGTGCATATGATTAATTGGGCGAAACGCGTCCCGGG
TTTTGTGGATCTGACCCTGCATGACCAGGTCCACCTGCTGGAATGCGCCTGGCTGGAAATTCTGATGATC
GGCCTGGTTTGGCGTAGCATGGAACACCCGGGTAAACTGCTGTTCGCACCGAACCTGCTGCTGGATCGCA
ATCAGGGCAAGTGCGTTGAGGGTATGGTCGAAATTTTTGACATGCTGCTGGCTACGAGCTCTCGTTTCCG
CATGATGAACCTGCAGGGCGAAGAATTTGTGTGTCTGAAAAGCATTATCCTGCTGAATTCTGGTGTTTAC
ACCTTTCTGAGTTCCACGCTGAAAAGCCTGGAAGAAAAGGATCATATCCACCGTGTTCTGGATAAAATTA
CCGACACGCTGATCCATCTGATGGCGAAGGCCGGCCTGACCCTGCAGCAACAGCACCAACGTCTGGCACA
GCTGCTGCTGATTCTGAGTCATATCCGCCACATGTCCAACAAGGGTATGGAACATCTGTACTCTATGAAG
TGTAAGAACGTGGTTCCGCTGTACGATCTGCTGCTGGAAATGCTGGACGCCCACCGCGCGGCCGC
